Addgene plasmid #203808: pET28a_SUMO_AcCas12n
Purpose: pET28a-based plasmid containing a T7-driven His6-SUMO-HRV3c-AcCas12n cassette. Kanamycin resistance.
Depositing lab: Quanjiang Ji. Depositing organization: ShanghaiTech University. Publication: Cas12n nucleases, early evolutionary intermediates of type V CRISPR, comprise a distinct family of miniature genome editors. Chen W, Ma J, Wu Z, Wang Z, Zhang H, Fu W, Pan D, Shi J, Ji Q. Mol Cell. 2023 Jun 27:S1097-2765(23)00463-X. doi: 10.1016/j.molcel.2023.06.014. PubMed 37402371.
Backbone
  Vector backbone: pET28a
  Vector type: CRISPR
Growth in bacteria
  Bacterial resistance: Kanamycin, 50 μg/mL
  Growth temperature: 37°C
  Growth strain: DH5alpha
  Copy number: Low Copy
Gene/Insert
  Gene/Insert name: SUMO_AcCas12n (alt name: Cas12U4)
  Species: Synthetic
  Promoter: T7
  Cloning method: Gibson Cloning
Terms and licenses: Academic/Nonprofit Terms; Industry Terms: Not Available to Industry
How to cite: pET28a_SUMO_AcCas12n was a gift from Quanjiang Ji (Addgene plasmid # 203808 ; http://n2t.net/addgene:203808 ; RRID:Addgene_203808)
