[The description below was written by a language model from this plasmid's Addgene catalogue record and pLannotate feature annotations shown in this document.]
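Description:
pET28a_SUMO_AcCas12n is a bacterial protein-expression plasmid built on the pET28a backbone and catalogued as a CRISPR vector. It was made to produce recombinant AcCas12n (also recorded as Cas12U4), a member of the Cas12n family of miniature type V CRISPR nucleases, in E. coli. The plasmid is maintained through a ColE1/pBR322-type origin accompanied by the bom region and the rop gene, consistent with its listing as low copy, and is selected with kanamycin through an aminoglycoside phosphotransferase gene. An f1 origin is also present. Short tetracycline-resistance fragments and a predicted E. coli ORF flagged by the automated annotation appear to be pBR322-derived backbone remnants rather than functional elements.

The expression cassette follows standard pET logic. A T7 promoter is immediately followed by a lac operator and the phage T7 gene 10 ribosome binding site, while a plasmid-borne lacI gene supplies repressor, so transcription depends on T7 RNA polymerase in the host and is inducible with IPTG. The reading frame begins with a His6 tag (picked up by the annotation as a composite-tag fragment) and a thrombin site. These are followed by a truncated yeast SMT3 SUMO domain and an HRV 3C protease site, which allows the N-terminal tags to be cleaved off after affinity purification. The AcCas12n coding sequence, described as synthetic and inserted by Gibson cloning, is not itself annotated but evidently occupies the unlabelled stretch between the 3C site and the downstream vector His-tag sequence. The record does not show whether that C-terminal His tag is translated. A T7 terminator closes the cassette. The purified nuclease would typically serve biochemical or structural characterisation.
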