Features (pLannotate 1.2.2; 22 found; start..end, strand, type, name):
     12..440     +  rep_origin     f1 ori (sequence partly withheld): f1 bacteriophage origin of replication; arrow indicates direction of (+) strand synthesis
    493..550     +  promoter       AmpR promoter (fragment): bla
    559..1374    -  CDS            KanR: aminoglycoside phosphotransferase; aph(3')-Ia; confers resistance to kanamycin in bacteria or G418 (Geneticin®) in eukaryotes
   1496..2084    +  rep_origin     ori: high-copy-number ColE1/pMB1/pBR322/pUC origin of replication
   2270..2409    -  misc_feature   bom: basis of mobility region from pBR322
   2511..2702    -  CDS            rop: Rop protein, which maintains plasmids at low copy number; rop
   2719..3099    +  CDS            YPB1_ECOLX: Protein predicted: Swiss-Prot protein existence level 4. From Escherichia coli.
   3171..3462    -  CDS            TcR (fragment): tetracycline efflux protein; tet; confers resistance to tetracycline
   3477..3498    -  protein_bind   CAP binding site: CAP binding activates transcription in the presence of cAMP. E. coli catabolite activator protein
   3511..4593    -  CDS            lacI: lac repressor; lacI; The lac repressor binds to the lac operator to inhibit transcription in E. coli. This inhibition can be relieved by adding lactose or isopropyl-β-D-thiogalactopyranoside (IPTG).
   4594..4671    -  promoter       lacI promoter: lacI
   4679..4958    -  CDS            TcR (fragment): tetracycline efflux protein; tet; confers resistance to tetracycline
   4980..4998    +  promoter       T7 promoter: promoter for bacteriophage T7 RNA polymerase
   4999..5023    +  protein_bind   lac operator: The lac repressor binds to the lac operator to inhibit transcription in E. coli. This inhibition can be relieved by adding lactose or isopropyl-β-D-thiogalactopyranoside (IPTG). lac repressor encoded by lacI
   5038..5060    +  RBS            RBS: efficient ribosome binding site from bacteriophage T7 gene 10 (Olins and Rangwala, 1989)
   5079..5095    +  CDS            capTEV™ (fragment): composite tag for in vivo biotinylation, TEV protease cleavage, and 6xHis tagging
   5106..5123    +  CDS            thrombin site: thrombin recognition and cleavage site
   5124..5417    +  CDS            SUMO: cleavable ubiquitin-like protein tag; S. cerevisiae SMT3 (truncated)
   5427..5450    +  CDS            HRV 3C site: recognition and cleavage site for human rhinovirus 3C and PreScission proteases
   7018..7035    +  CDS            9xHis (fragment): 9xHis affinity tag
   7045..7094    +  CDS            SET1 (fragment): solubility-enhancement tag derived from T7 phage gene 10B
   7102..7149    +  terminator     T7 terminator: transcription terminator for bacteriophage T7 RNA polymerase
>Addgene plasmid #203808 | pET28a_SUMO_AcCas12n | addgene full sequence | sequence record 404952 | Addgene NGS Result
TGGCGAATGGG
[124 nt withheld, positions 12-135]
C
[91 nt withheld, positions 137-227]
A
[49 nt withheld, positions 229-277]
CCTTTGACGTTGGAGTCCACGTTCTTT
[37 nt withheld, positions 305-341]
ACCCTATCTCGGTCTATTCTTTTGATTTATAAGGGATTTTGCCGATTTCGGCCTATTGGTTAAAAAATGA
GCTGATTTAACAAAAATTTAACGCGAATTTTAACAAAATATTAACGCTTACAATTTAGGTGGCACTTTTC
GGGGAAATGTGCGCGGAACCCCTATTTGTTTATTTTTCTAAATACATTCAAATATGTATCCGCTCATGAA
TTAATTCTTAGAAAAACTCATCGAGCATCAAATGAAACTGCAATTTATTCATATCAGGATTATCAATACC
ATATTTTTGAAAAAGCCGTTTCTGTAATGAAGGAGAAAACTCACCGAGGCAGTTCCATAGGATGGCAAGA
TCCTGGTATCGGTCTGCGATTCCGACTCGTCCAACATCAATACAACCTATTAATTTCCCCTCGTCAAAAA
TAAGGTTATCAAGTGAGAAATCACCATGAGTGACGACTGAATCCGGTGAGAATGGCAAAAGTTTATGCAT
TTCTTTCCAGACTTGTTCAACAGGCCAGCCATTACGCTCGTCATCAAAATCACTCGCATCAACCAAACCG
TTATTCATTCGTGATTGCGCCTGAGCGAGACGAAATACGCGATCGCTGTTAAAAGGACAATTACAAACAG
GAATCGAATGCAACCGGCGCAGGAACACTGCCAGCGCATCAACAATATTTTCACCTGAATCAGGATATTC
TTCTAATACCTGGAATGCTGTTTTCCCGGGGATCGCAGTGGTGAGTAACCATGCATCATCAGGAGTACGG
ATAAAATGCTTGATGGTCGGAAGAGGCATAAATTCCGTCAGCCAGTTTAGTCTGACCATCTCATCTGTAA
CATCATTGGCAACGCTACCTTTGCCATGTTTCAGAAACAACTCTGGCGCATCGGGCTTCCCATACAATCG
ATAGATTGTCGCACCTGATTGCCCGACATTATCGCGAGCCCATTTATACCCATATAAATCAGCATCCATG
TTGGAATTTAATCGCGGCCTAGAGCAAGACGTTTCCCGTTGAATATGGCTCATAACACCCCTTGTATTAC
TGTTTATGTAAGCAGACAGTTTTATTGTTCATGACCAAAATCCCTTAACGTGAGTTTTCGTTCCACTGAG
CGTCAGACCCCGTAGAAAAGATCAAAGGATCTTCTTGAGATCCTTTTTTTCTGCGCGTAATCTGCTGCTT
GCAAACAAAAAAACCACCGCTACCAGCGGTGGTTTGTTTGCCGGATCAAGAGCTACCAACTCTTTTTCCG
AAGGTAACTGGCTTCAGCAGAGCGCAGATACCAAATACTGTCCTTCTAGTGTAGCCGTAGTTAGGCCACC
ACTTCAAGAACTCTGTAGCACCGCCTACATACCTCGCTCTGCTAATCCTGTTACCAGTGGCTGCTGCCAG
TGGCGATAAGTCGTGTCTTACCGGGTTGGACTCAAGACGATAGTTACCGGATAAGGCGCAGCGGTCGGGC
TGAACGGGGGGTTCGTGCACACAGCCCAGCTTGGAGCGAACGACCTACACCGAACTGAGATACCTACAGC
GTGAGCTATGAGAAAGCGCCACGCTTCCCGAAGGGAGAAAGGCGGACAGGTATCCGGTAAGCGGCAGGGT
CGGAACAGGAGAGCGCACGAGGGAGCTTCCAGGGGGAAACGCCTGGTATCTTTATAGTCCTGTCGGGTTT
CGCCACCTCTGACTTGAGCGTCGATTTTTGTGATGCTCGTCAGGGGGGCGGAGCCTATGGAAAAACGCCA
GCAACGCGGCCTTTTTACGGTTCCTGGCCTTTTGCTGGCCTTTTGCTCACATGTTCTTTCCTGCGTTATC
CCCTGATTCTGTGGATAACCGTATTACCGCCTTTGAGTGAGCTGATACCGCTCGCCGCAGCCGAACGACC
GAGCGCAGCGAGTCAGTGAGCGAGGAAGCGGAAGAGCGCCTGATGCGGTATTTTCTCCTTACGCATCTGT
GCGGTATTTCACACCGCAATGGTGCACTCTCAGTACAATCTGCTCTGATGCCGCATAGTTAAGCCAGTAT
ACACTCCGCTATCGCTACGTGACTGGGTCATGGCTGCGCCCCGACACCCGCCAACACCCGCTGACGCGCC
CTGACGGGCTTGTCTGCTCCCGGCATCCGCTTACAGACAAGCTGTGACCGTCTCCGGGAGCTGCATGTGT
CAGAGGTTTTCACCGTCATCACCGAAACGCGCGAGGCAGCTGCGGTAAAGCTCATCAGCGTGGTCGTGAA
GCGATTCACAGATGTCTGCCTGTTCATCCGCGTCCAGCTCGTTGAGTTTCTCCAGAAGCGTTAATGTCTG
GCTTCTGATAAAGCGGGCCATGTTAAGGGCGGTTTTTTCCTGTTTGGTCACTGATGCCTCCGTGTAAGGG
GGATTTCTGTTCATGGGGGTAATGATACCGATGAAACGAGAGAGGATGCTCACGATACGGGTTACTGATG
ATGAACATGCCCGGTTACTGGAACGTTGTGAGGGTAAACAACTGGCGGTATGGATGCGGCGGGACCAGAG
AAAAATCACTCAGGGTCAATGCCAGCGCTTCGTTAATACAGATGTAGGTGTTCCACAGGGTAGCCAGCAG
CATCCTGCGATGCAGATCCGGAACATAATGGTGCAGGGCGCTGACTTCCGCGTTTCCAGACTTTACGAAA
CACGGAAACCGAAGACCATTCATGTTGTTGCTCAGGTCGCAGACGTTTTGCAGCAGCAGTCGCTTCACGT
TCGCTCGCGTATCGGTGATTCATTCTGCTAACCAGTAAGGCAACCCCGCCAGCCTAGCCGGGTCCTCAAC
GACAGGAGCACGATCATGCGCACCCGTGGGGCCGCCATGCCGGCGATAATGGCCTGCTTCTCGCCGAAAC
GTTTGGTGGCGGGACCAGTGACGAAGGCTTGAGCGAGGGCGTGCAAGATTCCGAATACCGCAAGCGACAG
GCCGATCATCGTCGCGCTCCAGCGAAAGCGGTCCTCGCCGAAAATGACCCAGAGCGCTGCCGGCACCTGT
CCTACGAGTTGCATGATAAAGAAGACAGTCATAAGTGCGGCGACGATAGTCATGCCCCGCGCCCACCGGA
AGGAGCTGACTGGGTTGAAGGCTCTCAAGGGCATCGGTCGAGATCCCGGTGCCTAATGAGTGAGCTAACT
TACATTAATTGCGTTGCGCTCACTGCCCGCTTTCCAGTCGGGAAACCTGTCGTGCCAGCTGCATTAATGA
ATCGGCCAACGCGCGGGGAGAGGCGGTTTGCGTATTGGGCGCCAGGGTGGTTTTTCTTTTCACCAGTGAG
ACGGGCAACAGCTGATTGCCCTTCACCGCCTGGCCCTGAGAGAGTTGCAGCAAGCGGTCCACGCTGGTTT
GCCCCAGCAGGCGAAAATCCTGTTTGATGGTGGTTAACGGCGGGATATAACATGAGCTGTCTTCGGTATC
GTCGTATCCCACTACCGAGATATCCGCACCAACGCGCAGCCCGGACTCGGTAATGGCGCGCATTGCGCCC
AGCGCCATCTGATCGTTGGCAACCAGCATCGCAGTGGGAACGATGCCCTCATTCAGCATTTGCATGGTTT
GTTGAAAACCGGACATGGCACTCCAGTCGCCTTCCCGTTCCGCTATCGGCTGAATTTGATTGCGAGTGAG
ATATTTATGCCAGCCAGCCAGACGCAGACGCGCCGAGACAGAACTTAATGGGCCCGCTAACAGCGCGATT
TGCTGGTGACCCAATGCGACCAGATGCTCCACGCCCAGTCGCGTACCGTCTTCATGGGAGAAAATAATAC
TGTTGATGGGTGTCTGGTCAGAGACATCAAGAAATAACGCCGGAACATTAGTGCAGGCAGCTTCCACAGC
AATGGCATCCTGGTCATCCAGCGGATAGTTAATGATCAGCCCACTGACGCGTTGCGCGAGAAGATTGTGC
ACCGCCGCTTTACAGGCTTCGACGCCGCTTCGTTCTACCATCGACACCACCACGCTGGCACCCAGTTGAT
CGGCGCGAGATTTAATCGCCGCGACAATTTGCGACGGCGCGTGCAGGGCCAGACTGGAGGTGGCAACGCC
AATCAGCAACGACTGTTTGCCCGCCAGTTGTTGTGCCACGCGGTTGGGAATGTAATTCAGCTCCGCCATC
GCCGCTTCCACTTTTTCCCGCGTTTTCGCAGAAACGTGGCTGGCCTGGTTCACCACGCGGGAAACGGTCT
GATAAGAGACACCGGCATACTCTGCGACATCGTATAACGTTACTGGTTTCACATTCACCACCCTGAATTG
ACTCTCTTCCGGGCGCTATCATGCCATACCGCGAAAGGTTTTGCGCCATTCGATGGTGTCCGGGATCTCG
ACGCTCTCCCTTATGCGACTCCTGCATTAGGAAGCAGCCCAGTAGTAGGTTGAGGCCGTTGAGCACCGCC
GCCGCAAGGAATGGTGCATGCAAGGAGATGGCGCCCAACAGTCCCCCGGCCACGGGGCCTGCCACCATAC
CCACGCCGAAACAAGCGCTCATGAGCCCGAAGTGGCGAGCCCGATCTTCCCCATCGGTGATGTCGGCGAT
ATAGGCGCCAGCAACCGCACCTGTGGCGCCGGTGATGCCGGCCACGATGCGTCCGGCGTAGAGGATCGAG
ATCTCGATCCCGCGAAATTAATACGACTCACTATAGGGGAATTGTGAGCGGATAACAATTCCCCTCTAGA
AATAATTTTGTTTAACTTTAAGAAGGAGATATACCATGGGCAGCAGCCATCATCATCATCATCACAGCAG
CGGCCTGGTGCCGCGCGGCAGCATGTCGGACTCAGAAGTCAATCAAGAAGCTAAGCCAGAGGTCAAGCCA
GAAGTCAAGCCTGAGACTCACATCAATTTAAAGGTGTCCGATGGATCTTCAGAGATCTTCTTCAAGATCA
AAAAGACCACTCCTTTAAGAAGGCTGATGGAAGCGTTCGCTAAAAGACAGGGGAAGGAAATGGACTCCTT
AAGATTCTTGTACGACGGTATTAGAATTCAAGCTGATCAGACCCCTGAAGATTTGGACATGGAGGATAAC
GATATTATTGAGGCTCACAGAGAAAAGATTGGTGGTCATAGTAGTCTTGAAGTCCTCTTTCAGGGACCCA
TGGTGCAGACGGAGATCCTGAAGGCGTTTCGGTTTGCGTTGGATCCGACGTCTGTGCAGGTTGCTGCCCT
TTCCCGGCATGCTGGTGCGGCCAGGTGGGCGTTCAACCATGCTCTCGCGGCCAAGGTCGGCGCGCATGAG
CGGTGGCGGGCGGAGGTAGCCAAGCTTGTCGGGGACGGTGTTCCTGAGGAGCAGGCTCGTAGGCAGGTGC
GCGTCCCGGTTCCGATGAAGCCGGCGATCCAGAAGGCGTTGAACGCGGTCAAGGGTGACTCTCGCAAGGG
CTTGGATGGTGCGTGCCCGTGGTGGCATGAGGTCAACACTTACGCGTTCCAGTCCGCTTTCATCGACGCG
GACCAGGCGTGGAAGAACTGGTTGGACTCGTTGTCGGGGAAGCGGGTCGGCCGCCGGGTGGGGTACCCGC
GGTTCAAGAAGAAGGGGCGGGCCCGCGACTCGTTTCGCTTGCACCACGACGTGAAGAAGCCAAGCATCCG
GCTGGCCGGGTACCGGCGGTTGCGGCTGCCGAGGATCGGGGAAGTCCGGCTTCATGACTCGGGGAAGCGT
CTGGCACGGCTGATCGACCGAGGTGACGCGGTGGTGCAGTCGGTGACGGTGTCGCGGGGTGGCCATCGCT
GGTATGCGTCTGTGCTGTGCAAGGTCACCGTGCAGGTACCGGATCGGCCGTCACGGCGCCAGCGGGAACG
AGGCGCTGTTGGGGTGGACCTTGGCGTTAAGGTCCTCGCGGCTTTGTCCAAGCCACTGGTGGTCGACGAC
CCGTCGAGTGCCCTGGTGCGGAATCCGCAGCATCTGCGGCAGGCCGAGCGGCGTCTACTGAAGGCTCAGC
GGGCGTTGGCGCGTACACAAAAAGGTTCAGCCCGACGCGAGAAGGCCAAGCGGCGAGTTGGTCGCGCGCA
TCACGAGGTTGCTGTGCGCCGGCATGCTGCGCTCCATCAGATCACCAAGCGCCTGACCACCGGCTTCGCG
GTCGTCGCGCTTGAGGATCTGAACGTGGCCGGTATGACAAGGTCAGCGCGGGGAACAGTGGCAGCGCCGG
GAAAGAACGTGCGGCAGAAGGCAGGCCTGAACCGCGTCATCCTGGACTCCGCTCCAGCCGAGTTGCGTCG
CCAGGTGAACTACAAGGCCACCTGGTATGGATCTGAGCTGGCGGTCGCAGACCGCTGGTTCCCCTCGAGT
AAGACCTGTTCGGGTTGCGGATGGCAAAACCCACACCTGAAGCTGTCCGACAGGGTGTTTCGTTGCACAG
ACTGCGGGCTGGTGATGGACCGGGACATGAACGCGGCCCGGAACATCGAACGCCACGCAGTGCTGATCGA
TCGAAACGTCGCCTGCGATAGGCGGGAGACGCTAAACGCCCGTGGAGCATCCATAAGACCAACCACCTCT
CGGGGCGGTAGGCACGACGCATCGAAGCGGGAAGGCTCCGGCGCTCGGCCTGAGTCACCTCAGCAGAGTG
ATCTGCTGACGCTCCCAACCTTGAATAACGAAACGGCAACGCCTCCATAAGCTTAAGAATTCGAGCTCCG
TCGACAAGCTTGCGGCCGCACTCGAGCACCACCACCACCACCACTGAGATCCGGCTGCTAACAAAGCCCG
AAAGGAAGCTGAGTTGGCTGCTGCCACCGCTGAGCAATAACTAGCATAACCCCTTGGGGCCTCTAAACGG
GTCTTGAGGGGTTTTTTGCTGAAAGGAGGAACTATATCCGGAT
